Addgene plasmid #238266: pRK5_V5-nb-KS
Purpose: For overexpression of V5-nb-KS
Depositing lab: Denes Hnisz. Depositing organization: Max Planck Institute for Molecular Genetics. Publication: Probing condensate microenvironments with a micropeptide killswitch. Zhang Y, Stoppelkamp I, Fernandez-Pernas P, Allram M, Charman M, Magalhaes AP, Piedavent-Salomon M, Sommer G, Sung YC, Meyer K, Grams N, Halko E, Dongre S, Meierhofer D, Malszycki M, Ilik IA, Aktas T, Kraushar ML, Vastenhouw N, Weitzman MD, Grebien F, Niskanen H, Hnisz D. Nature. 2025 Jun 4. doi: 10.1038/s41586-025-09141-5. PubMed 40468084.
Backbone
  Vector backbone: pRK5
  Vector type: Mammalian Expression
Growth in bacteria
  Bacterial resistance: Ampicillin, 100 μg/mL
  Growth temperature: 37°C
  Growth strain: DH5alpha
  Copy number: High Copy
Gene/Insert
  Gene/Insert name: V5-nb-KS
  Species: H. sapiens (human)
  Cloning method: Gibson Cloning
Terms and licenses: Academic/Nonprofit Terms; Industry Terms: Not Available to Industry
How to cite: pRK5_V5-nb-KS was a gift from Denes Hnisz (Addgene plasmid # 238266 ; http://n2t.net/addgene:238266 ; RRID:Addgene_238266)
