[The description below was written by a language model from this plasmid's Addgene catalogue record and pLannotate feature annotations shown in this document.]
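Description:
pRK5_V5-nb-KS is a mammalian expression plasmid of about 6 kb built on the pRK5 backbone and intended for overexpression of a fusion protein called V5-nb-KS. It is maintained in E. coli as a high-copy plasmid through a ColE1/pUC-type origin and selected with ampicillin via the β-lactamase gene. The backbone also carries an M13 phage origin for single-stranded DNA production, along with remnants of lacZα, lacI, rop and bom sequences and a lac promoter/operator. These remnants are leftovers of vector ancestry rather than functional parts of the payload. No mammalian selection marker is annotated, so the plasmid appears suited to transient transfection. The SV40 enhancer/early promoter region downstream of the cassette is a standard pRK5 element that includes the SV40 origin.

Expression is driven by the human CMV immediate-early enhancer and promoter, followed by a fragment of CMV intron A and an SP6 promoter that could support in vitro transcription. The cassette ends in an SV40 polyadenylation signal. Within the coding region, automated annotation identifies mCherry and, downstream of it, a roughly 360 bp segment matched to an immunoglobulin heavy-chain variable domain. That match is consistent with the "nb" (nanobody) component of the name, presumably a V5-tag-binding nanobody, although the record does not say this explicitly. A short annotated IgH signal sequence is only a fragment, likely backbone-derived. The "KS" element is not annotated; based on the associated publication title it probably denotes the micropeptide killswitch used to probe condensate microenvironments. On that reading, the red fluorescent fusion would be used to recruit the killswitch to V5-tagged proteins in cells and to visualise it there.
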