Features (pLannotate 1.2.2; 21 found; start..end, strand, type, name):
     14..393     +  enhancer       CMV enhancer: human cytomegalovirus immediate early enhancer
    394..597     +  promoter       CMV promoter: human cytomegalovirus (CMV) immediate early promoter
    733..776     +  intron         CMV intron (fragment): modified intron A from human cytomegalovirus
    828..846     +  promoter       SP6 promoter: promoter for bacteriophage SP6 RNA polymerase
    850..887     +  CDS            IgH signal sequence (fragment): signal sequence from the mouse immunoglobulin heavy chain variable region
    939..1646    +  CDS            mCherry: mCherry is a basic (constitutively fluorescent) red fluorescent protein published in 2004, derived from Discosoma sp.. It is reported to be a very rapidly-maturing monomer with low acid sensitivity.
   1860..2222    +  CDS            HV01_CANLF: Experimental evidence at protein level: Swiss-Prot protein existence level 1. From Canis lupus familiaris (Dog) (Canis familiaris).
   2339..2473    +  polyA_signal   SV40 poly(A) signal: SV40 polyadenylation signal
   2542..2899    +  promoter       SV40 promoter: SV40 enhancer and early promoter
   2918..3072    +  CDS            lacZα (fragment): LacZα fragment of β-galactosidase; lacZ fragment
   3078..3129    -  misc_feature   bom (fragment): basis of mobility region from pBR322
   3148..3528    +  rep_origin     M13 ori (sequence partly withheld): M13 bacteriophage origin of replication; arrow indicates direction of (+) strand synthesis
   3604..3653    -  misc_feature   bom (fragment): basis of mobility region from pBR322
   3755..3790    -  CDS            rop (fragment): Rop protein, which maintains plasmids at low copy number; rop
   3885..3989    +  promoter       AmpR promoter: bla
   3990..4850    +  CDS            AmpR: β-lactamase; bla; confers resistance to ampicillin, carbenicillin, and related antibiotics
   5021..5609    +  rep_origin     ori: high-copy-number ColE1/pMB1/pBR322/pUC origin of replication
   5792..5884    +  CDS            lacI (fragment): lac repressor; lacI; The lac repressor binds to the lac operator to inhibit transcription in E. coli. This inhibition can be relieved by adding lactose or isopropyl-β-D-thiogalactopyranoside (IPTG).
   5897..5918    +  protein_bind   CAP binding site: CAP binding activates transcription in the presence of cAMP. E. coli catabolite activator protein
   5933..5963    +  promoter       lac promoter: promoter for the E. coli lac operon
   5971..5987    +  protein_bind   lac operator: The lac repressor binds to the lac operator to inhibit transcription in E. coli. This inhibition can be relieved by adding lactose or isopropyl-β-D-thiogalactopyranoside (IPTG). lac repressor encoded by lacI
>Addgene plasmid #238266 | pRK5_V5-nb-KS | addgene full sequence | sequence record 478431 | Addgene NGS Result
TTCGAGCTCGCCCGACATTGATTATTGACTAGTTATTAATAGTAATCAATTACGGGGTCATTAGTTCATA
GCCCATATATGGAGTTCCGCGTTACATAACTTACGGTAAATGGCCCGCCTGGCTGACCGCCCAACGACCC
CCGCCCATTGACGTCAATAATGACGTATGTTCCCATAGTAACGCCAATAGGGACTTTCCATTGACGTCAA
TGGGTGGAGTATTTACGGTAAACTGCCCACTTGGCAGTACATCAAGTGTATCATATGCCAAGTACGCCCC
CTATTGACGTCAATGACGGTAAATGGCCCGCCTGGCATTATGCCCAGTACATGACCTTATGGGACTTTCC
TACTTGGCAGTACATCTACGTATTAGTCATCGCTATTACCATGGTGATGCGGTTTTGGCAGTACATCAAT
GGGCGTGGATAGCGGTTTGACTCACGGGGATTTCCAAGTCTCCACCCCATTGACGTCAATGGGAGTTTGT
TTTGGCACCAAAATCAACGGGACTTTCCAAAATGTCGTAACAACTCCGCCCCATTGACGCAAATGGGCGG
TAGGCGTGTACGGTGGGAGGTCTATATAAGCAGAGCTCGTTTAGTGAACCGTCAGATCGCCTGGAGACGC
CATCCACGCTGTTTTGACCTCCATAGAAGACACCGGGACCGATCCAGCCTCCGCGGCCGGGAACGGTGCA
TTGGAACGCGGATTCCCCGTGCCAAGAGTGACGTAAGTACCGCCTATAGAGTCTATAGGCCCACCCCCTT
GGCTTCGTTAGAACGCGGCTACAATTAATACATAACCTTATGTATCATACACATACGATTTAGGTGACAC
TATAGAATAACATCCACTTTGCCTTTCTCTCCACAGGTGTCCACTCCCAGGTCCAACTGCACCTCGGTTC
TATCGATTGAATTCGTACCGGTGCCACCATGGTTTCCAAAGGAGAGGAGGATAATATGGCTATAATTAAA
GAGTTTATGCGGTTCAAGGTGCATATGGAGGGATCTGTGAACGGTCACGAGTTCGAAATCGAGGGCGAAG
GCGAGGGGCGACCCTATGAAGGGACACAGACGGCCAAACTGAAGGTGACCAAGGGTGGCCCCCTGCCTTT
CGCCTGGGACATCCTGTCACCCCAGTTTATGTACGGCTCTAAGGCTTACGTTAAGCACCCTGCCGATATT
CCGGACTACTTGAAACTGAGCTTCCCTGAAGGGTTCAAGTGGGAACGGGTAATGAATTTTGAGGATGGCG
GTGTAGTCACAGTTACCCAGGACAGCTCTCTTCAGGACGGAGAATTTATCTATAAGGTTAAACTTCGGGG
CACTAACTTCCCATCAGACGGCCCCGTGATGCAGAAGAAAACTATGGGCTGGGAAGCCAGCTCAGAACGC
ATGTATCCCGAGGACGGAGCACTGAAGGGAGAAATCAAGCAGCGACTCAAGCTGAAGGATGGGGGACATT
ATGATGCTGAGGTCAAAACCACCTATAAGGCCAAGAAACCCGTTCAGCTTCCTGGGGCATACAACGTGAA
TATCAAACTGGATATTACATCCCATAACGAAGACTATACCATCGTGGAACAGTACGAGCGGGCCGAGGGC
AGACATAGCACAGGGGGCATGGATGAATTGTACAAGGGAAGCGGAGCTACTAACTTCAGCCTGCTGAAGC
AGGCTGGAGACGTGGAGGAGAACCCTGGACCTGGAAGCGGAGAGGGCAGAGGAAGTCTTCTAACATGCGG
TGACGTGGAGGAGAATCCCGGCCCATATCCGTACGACGTACCAGACTACGCACCTAAGAAGAAGAGGAAG
GTTGGGGGAGGCGGCAGTGGCGGAGGGGGATCTATGGCTGAAGTGCAGCTGCAAGCCAGCGGCGGAGGCT
TCGTGCAGCCCGGCGGATCTCTGAGACTGTCTTGTGCCGCTTCTGGCACCACCAGCTTCGGCGATACAAT
GGGCTGGTTCCGGCAGGCCCCTGGAAAGGAAAGAGAGTTTGTGTCCGCCATCTCCAGACAGGGCGACAAG
CACTACTATGCCGACAGCGTGAAAGGCAGATTCACAATCAGCCGGGACAACAGCAAGAACACCGTGTACC
TGCAGATGAACTCTCTGAGAGCCGAAGATACCGCCACCTACTACTGCGCCGAGTGGATGAATACCAGACG
CGAGTTCATCACCCCTTACTGGGGCCAGGGAACACAGGTGACCGTGTCTAGCGGCGGCGGAGGAAGCGGA
GGCGGAGGATCTATGATGATGATGAATAAGTTGGTTCTAGCGCAGTTCTTCTTCTCCTGTCTATAGGTCG
ACCTGCAGAAGCTTGGCCGCCATGGCCCAACTTGTTTATTGCAGCTTATAATGGTTACAAATAAAGCAAT
AGCATCACAAATTTCACAAATAAAGCATTTTTTTCACTGCATTCTAGTTGTGGTTTGTCCAAACTCATCA
ATGTATCTTATCATGTCTGGATCGGGAATTAATTCGGCGCAGCACCATGGCCTGAAATAACCTCTGAAAG
AGGAACTTGGTTAGGTACCTTCTGAGGCGGAAAGAACCAGCTGTGGAATGTGTGTCAGTTAGGGTGTGGA
AAGTCCCCAGGCTCCCCAGCAGGCAGAAGTATGCAAAGCATGCATCTCAATTAGTCAGCAACCAGGTGTG
GAAAGTCCCCAGGCTCCCCAGCAGGCAGAAGTATGCAAAGCATGCATCTCAATTAGTCAGCAACCATAGT
CCCGCCCCTAACTCCGCCCATCCCGCCCCTAACTCCGCCCAGTTCCGCCCATTCTCCGCCCCATGGCTGA
CTAATTTTTTTTATTTATGCAGAGGCCGAGGCCGCCTCGGCCTCTGAGCTATTCCAGAAGTAGTGAGGAG
GCTTTTTTGGAGGCCTAGGCTTTTGCAAAAAGCTGTTAACAGCTTGGCACTGGCCGTCGTTTTACAACGT
CGTGACTGGGAAAACCCTGGCGTTACCCAACTTAATCGCCTTGCAGCACATCCCCCTTTCGCCAGCTGGC
GTAATAGCGAAGAGGCCCGCACCGATCGCCCTTCCCAACAGTTGCGCAGCCTGAATGGCGAATGGCGCCT
GATGCGGTATTTTCTCCTTACGCATCTGTGCGGTATTTCACACCGCATA
[142 nt withheld, positions 3130-3271]
C
[141 nt withheld, positions 3273-3413]
CCTTTGACGTTGGAGTCCACGTTCTTT
[37 nt withheld, positions 3441-3477]
ACCCTATCTCGGGCTATTCTTTTGATTTATAAGGGATTTTGCCGATTTCGGCCTATTGGTTAAAAAATGA
GCTGATTTAACAAAAATTTAACGCGAATTTTAACAAAATATTAACGTTTACAATTTTATGGTGCACTCTC
AGTACAATCTGCTCTGATGCCGCATAGTTAAGCCAGCCCCGACACCCGCCAACACCCGCTGACGCGCCCT
GACGGGCTTGTCTGCTCCCGGCATCCGCTTACAGACAAGCTGTGACCGTCTCCGGGAGCTGCATGTGTCA
GAGGTTTTCACCGTCATCACCGAAACGCGCGAGACGAAAGGGCCTCGTGATACGCCTATTTTTATAGGTT
AATGTCATGATAATAATGGTTTCTTAGACGTCAGGTGGCACTTTTCGGGGAAATGTGCGCGGAACCCCTA
TTTGTTTATTTTTCTAAATACATTCAAATATGTATCCGCTCATGAGACAATAACCCTGATAAATGCTTCA
ATAATATTGAAAAAGGAAGAGTATGAGTATTCAACATTTCCGTGTCGCCCTTATTCCCTTTTTTGCGGCA
TTTTGCCTTCCTGTTTTTGCTCACCCAGAAACGCTGGTGAAAGTAAAAGATGCTGAAGATCAGTTGGGTG
CACGAGTGGGTTACATCGAACTGGATCTCAACAGCGGTAAGATCCTTGAGAGTTTTCGCCCCGAAGAACG
TTTTCCAATGATGAGCACTTTTAAAGTTCTGCTATGTGGCGCGGTATTATCCCGTATTGACGCCGGGCAA
GAGCAACTCGGTCGCCGCATACACTATTCTCAGAATGACTTGGTTGAGTACTCACCAGTCACAGAAAAGC
ATCTTACGGATGGCATGACAGTAAGAGAATTATGCAGTGCTGCCATAACCATGAGTGATAACACTGCGGC
CAACTTACTTCTGACAACGATCGGAGGACCGAAGGAGCTAACCGCTTTTTTGCACAACATGGGGGATCAT
GTAACTCGCCTTGATCGTTGGGAACCGGAGCTGAATGAAGCCATACCAAACGACGAGCGTGACACCACGA
TGCCTGTAGCAATGGCAACAACGTTGCGCAAACTATTAACTGGCGAACTACTTACTCTAGCTTCCCGGCA
ACAATTAATAGACTGGATGGAGGCGGATAAAGTTGCAGGACCACTTCTGCGCTCGGCCCTTCCGGCTGGC
TGGTTTATTGCTGATAAATCTGGAGCCGGTGAGCGTGGGTCTCGCGGTATCATTGCAGCACTGGGGCCAG
ATGGTAAGCCCTCCCGTATCGTAGTTATCTACACGACGGGGAGTCAGGCAACTATGGATGAACGAAATAG
ACAGATCGCTGAGATAGGTGCCTCACTGATTAAGCATTGGTAACTGTCAGACCAAGTTTACTCATATATA
CTTTAGATTGATTTAAAACTTCATTTTTAATTTAAAAGGATCTAGGTGAAGATCCTTTTTGATAATCTCA
TGACCAAAATCCCTTAACGTGAGTTTTCGTTCCACTGAGCGTCAGACCCCGTAGAAAAGATCAAAGGATC
TTCTTGAGATCCTTTTTTTCTGCGCGTAATCTGCTGCTTGCAAACAAAAAAACCACCGCTACCAGCGGTG
GTTTGTTTGCCGGATCAAGAGCTACCAACTCTTTTTCCGAAGGTAACTGGCTTCAGCAGAGCGCAGATAC
CAAATACTGTTCTTCTAGTGTAGCCGTAGTTAGGCCACCACTTCAAGAACTCTGTAGCACCGCCTACATA
CCTCGCTCTGCTAATCCTGTTACCAGTGGCTGCTGCCAGTGGCGATAAGTCGTGTCTTACCGGGTTGGAC
TCAAGACGATAGTTACCGGATAAGGCGCAGCGGTCGGGCTGAACGGGGGGTTCGTGCACACAGCCCAGCT
TGGAGCGAACGACCTACACCGAACTGAGATACCTACAGCGTGAGCTATGAGAAAGCGCCACGCTTCCCGA
AGGGAGAAAGGCGGACAGGTATCCGGTAAGCGGCAGGGTCGGAACAGGAGAGCGCACGAGGGAGCTTCCA
GGGGGAAACGCCTGGTATCTTTATAGTCCTGTCGGGTTTCGCCACCTCTGACTTGAGCGTCGATTTTTGT
GATGCTCGTCAGGGGGGCGGAGCCTATGGAAAAACGCCAGCAACGCGGCCTTTTTACGGTTCCTGGCCTT
TTGCTGGCCTTTTGCTCACATGTTCTTTCCTGCGTTATCCCCTGATTCTGTGGATAACCGTATTACCGCC
TTTGAGTGAGCTGATACCGCTCGCCGCAGCCGAACGACCGAGCGCAGCGAGTCAGTGAGCGAGGAAGCGG
AAGAGCGCCCAATACGCAAACCGCCTCTCCCCGCGCGTTGGCCGATTCATTAATGCAGCTGGCACGACAG
GTTTCCCGACTGGAAAGCGGGCAGTGAGCGCAACGCAATTAATGTGAGTTAGCTCACTCATTAGGCACCC
CAGGCTTTACACTTTATGCTTCCGGCTCGTATGTTGTGTGGAATTGTGAGCGGATAACAATTTCACACAG
GAAACAGCTATGACATGATTACGAATTAA
